>Addgene plasmid #164254 | pU6-cGAS g3 Cas9-T2A-mCherry | addgene full sequence | sequence record 329031 | Addgene NGS Result
GAGGGCCTATTTCCCATGATTCCTTCATATTTGCATATACGATACAAGGCTGTTAGAGAGATAATTGGAA
TTAATTTGACTGTAAACACAAAGATATTAGTACAAAATACGTGACGTAGAAAGTAATAATTTCTTGGGTA
GTTTGCAGTTTTAAAATTATGTTTTAAAATGGACTATCATATGCTTACCGTAACTTGAAAGTATTTCGAT
TTCTTGGCTTTATATATCTTGTGGAAAGGACGAAACACCGTTCGGCCCCGCCAGGAAGTGTTTTAGAGCT
AGAAATAGCAAGTTAAAATAAGGCTAGTCCGTTATCAACTTGAAAAAGTGGCACCGAGTCGGTGCTTTTT
TGTTTTAGAGCTAGAAATAGCAAGTTAAAATAAGGCTAGTCCGTTTTTAGCGCGTGCGCCAATTCTGCAG
ACAAATGGCTCTAGAGGTACCCGTTACATAACTTACGGTAAATGGCCCGCCTGGCTGACCGCCCAACGAC
CCCCGCCCATTGACGTCAATAGTAACGCCAATAGGGACTTTCCATTGACGTCAATGGGTGGAGTATTTAC
GGTAAACTGCCCACTTGGCAGTACATCAAGTGTATCATATGCCAAGTACGCCCCCTATTGACGTCAATGA
CGGTAAATGGCCCGCCTGGCATTGTGCCCAGTACATGACCTTATGGGACTTTCCTACTTGGCAGTACATC
TACGTATTAGTCATCGCTATTACCATGGTCGAGGTGAGCCCCACGTTCTGCTTCACTCTCCCCATCTCCC
CCCCCTCCCCACCCCCAATTTTGTATTTATTTATTTTTTAATTATTTTGTGCAGCGATGGGGGCGGGGGG
GGGGGGGGGGCGCGCGCCAGGCGGGGCGGGGCGGGGCGAGGGGCGGGGCGGGGCGAGGCGGAGAGGTGCG
GCGGCAGCCAATCAGAGCGGCGCGCTCCGAAAGTTTCCTTTTATGGCGAGGCGGCGGCGGCGGCGGCCCT
ATAAAAAGCGAAGCGCGCGGCGGGCGGGAGTCGCTGCGCGCTGCCTTCGCCCCGTGCCCCGCTCCGCCGC
CGCCTCGCGCCGCCCGCCCCGGCTCTGACTGACCGCGTTACTCCCACAGGTGAGCGGGCGGGACGGCCCT
TCTCCTCCGGGCTGTAATTAGCTGAGCAAGAGGTAAGGGTTTAAGGGATGGTTGGTTGGTGGGGTATTAA
TGTTTAATTACCTGGAGCACCTGCCTGAAATCACTTTTTTTCAGGTTGGACCGGTGCCACCATGGACTAT
AAGGACCACGACGGAGACTACAAGGATCATGATATTGATTACAAAGACGATGACGATAAGATGGCCCCAA
AGAAGAAGCGGAAGGTCGGTATCCACGGAGTCCCAGCAGCCGACAAGAAGTACAGCATCGGCCTGGACAT
CGGCACCAACTCTGTGGGCTGGGCCGTGATCACCGACGAGTACAAGGTGCCCAGCAAGAAATTCAAGGTG
CTGGGCAACACCGACCGGCACAGCATCAAGAAGAACCTGATCGGAGCCCTGCTGTTCGACAGCGGCGAAA
CAGCCGAGGCCACCCGGCTGAAGAGAACCGCCAGAAGAAGATACACCAGACGGAAGAACCGGATCTGCTA
TCTGCAAGAGATCTTCAGCAACGAGATGGCCAAGGTGGACGACAGCTTCTTCCACAGACTGGAAGAGTCC
TTCCTGGTGGAAGAGGATAAGAAGCACGAGCGGCACCCCATCTTCGGCAACATCGTGGACGAGGTGGCCT
ACCACGAGAAGTACCCCACCATCTACCACCTGAGAAAGAAACTGGTGGACAGCACCGACAAGGCCGACCT
GCGGCTGATCTATCTGGCCCTGGCCCACATGATCAAGTTCCGGGGCCACTTCCTGATCGAGGGCGACCTG
AACCCCGACAACAGCGACGTGGACAAGCTGTTCATCCAGCTGGTGCAGACCTACAACCAGCTGTTCGAGG
AAAACCCCATCAACGCCAGCGGCGTGGACGCCAAGGCCATCCTGTCTGCCAGACTGAGCAAGAGCAGACG
GCTGGAAAATCTGATCGCCCAGCTGCCCGGCGAGAAGAAGAATGGCCTGTTCGGAAACCTGATTGCCCTG
AGCCTGGGCCTGACCCCCAACTTCAAGAGCAACTTCGACCTGGCCGAGGATGCCAAACTGCAGCTGAGCA
AGGACACCTACGACGACGACCTGGACAACCTGCTGGCCCAGATCGGCGACCAGTACGCCGACCTGTTTCT
GGCCGCCAAGAACCTGTCCGACGCCATCCTGCTGAGCGACATCCTGAGAGTGAACACCGAGATCACCAAG
GCCCCCCTGAGCGCCTCTATGATCAAGAGATACGACGAGCACCACCAGGACCTGACCCTGCTGAAAGCTC
TCGTGCGGCAGCAGCTGCCTGAGAAGTACAAAGAGATTTTCTTCGACCAGAGCAAGAACGGCTACGCCGG
CTACATTGACGGCGGAGCCAGCCAGGAAGAGTTCTACAAGTTCATCAAGCCCATCCTGGAAAAGATGGAC
GGCACCGAGGAACTGCTCGTGAAGCTGAACAGAGAGGACCTGCTGCGGAAGCAGCGGACCTTCGACAACG
GCAGCATCCCCCACCAGATCCACCTGGGAGAGCTGCACGCCATTCTGCGGCGGCAGGAAGATTTTTACCC
ATTCCTGAAGGACAACCGGGAAAAGATCGAGAAGATCCTGACCTTCCGCATCCCCTACTACGTGGGCCCT
CTGGCCAGGGGAAACAGCAGATTCGCCTGGATGACCAGAAAGAGCGAGGAAACCATCACCCCCTGGAACT
TCGAGGAAGTGGTGGACAAGGGCGCTTCCGCCCAGAGCTTCATCGAGCGGATGACCAACTTCGATAAGAA
CCTGCCCAACGAGAAGGTGCTGCCCAAGCACAGCCTGCTGTACGAGTACTTCACCGTGTATAACGAGCTG
ACCAAAGTGAAATACGTGACCGAGGGAATGAGAAAGCCCGCCTTCCTGAGCGGCGAGCAGAAAAAGGCCA
TCGTGGACCTGCTGTTCAAGACCAACCGGAAAGTGACCGTGAAGCAGCTGAAAGAGGACTACTTCAAGAA
AATCGAGTGCTTCGACTCCGTGGAAATCTCCGGCGTGGAAGATCGGTTCAACGCCTCCCTGGGCACATAC
CACGATCTGCTGAAAATTATCAAGGACAAGGACTTCCTGGACAATGAGGAAAACGAGGACATTCTGGAAG
ATATCGTGCTGACCCTGACACTGTTTGAGGACAGAGAGATGATCGAGGAACGGCTGAAAACCTATGCCCA
CCTGTTCGACGACAAAGTGATGAAGCAGCTGAAGCGGCGGAGATACACCGGCTGGGGCAGGCTGAGCCGG
AAGCTGATCAACGGCATCCGGGACAAGCAGTCCGGCAAGACAATCCTGGATTTCCTGAAGTCCGACGGCT
TCGCCAACAGAAACTTCATGCAGCTGATCCACGACGACAGCCTGACCTTTAAAGAGGACATCCAGAAAGC
CCAGGTGTCCGGCCAGGGCGATAGCCTGCACGAGCACATTGCCAATCTGGCCGGCAGCCCCGCCATTAAG
AAGGGCATCCTGCAGACAGTGAAGGTGGTGGACGAGCTCGTGAAAGTGATGGGCCGGCACAAGCCCGAGA
ACATCGTGATCGAAATGGCCAGAGAGAACCAGACCACCCAGAAGGGACAGAAGAACAGCCGCGAGAGAAT
GAAGCGGATCGAAGAGGGCATCAAAGAGCTGGGCAGCCAGATCCTGAAAGAACACCCCGTGGAAAACACC
CAGCTGCAGAACGAGAAGCTGTACCTGTACTACCTGCAGAATGGGCGGGATATGTACGTGGACCAGGAAC
TGGACATCAACCGGCTGTCCGACTACGATGTGGACCATATCGTGCCTCAGAGCTTTCTGAAGGACGACTC
CATCGACAACAAGGTGCTGACCAGAAGCGACAAGAACCGGGGCAAGAGCGACAACGTGCCCTCCGAAGAG
GTCGTGAAGAAGATGAAGAACTACTGGCGGCAGCTGCTGAACGCCAAGCTGATTACCCAGAGAAAGTTCG
ACAATCTGACCAAGGCCGAGAGAGGCGGCCTGAGCGAACTGGATAAGGCCGGCTTCATCAAGAGACAGCT
GGTGGAAACCCGGCAGATCACAAAGCACGTGGCACAGATCCTGGACTCCCGGATGAACACTAAGTACGAC
GAGAATGACAAGCTGATCCGGGAAGTGAAAGTGATCACCCTGAAGTCCAAGCTGGTGTCCGATTTCCGGA
AGGATTTCCAGTTTTACAAAGTGCGCGAGATCAACAACTACCACCACGCCCACGACGCCTACCTGAACGC
CGTCGTGGGAACCGCCCTGATCAAAAAGTACCCTAAGCTGGAAAGCGAGTTCGTGTACGGCGACTACAAG
GTGTACGACGTGCGGAAGATGATCGCCAAGAGCGAGCAGGAAATCGGCAAGGCTACCGCCAAGTACTTCT
TCTACAGCAACATCATGAACTTTTTCAAGACCGAGATTACCCTGGCCAACGGCGAGATCCGGAAGCGGCC
TCTGATCGAGACAAACGGCGAAACCGGGGAGATCGTGTGGGATAAGGGCCGGGATTTTGCCACCGTGCGG
AAAGTGCTGAGCATGCCCCAAGTGAATATCGTGAAAAAGACCGAGGTGCAGACAGGCGGCTTCAGCAAAG
AGTCTATCCTGCCCAAGAGGAACAGCGATAAGCTGATCGCCAGAAAGAAGGACTGGGACCCTAAGAAGTA
CGGCGGCTTCGACAGCCCCACCGTGGCCTATTCTGTGCTGGTGGTGGCCAAAGTGGAAAAGGGCAAGTCC
AAGAAACTGAAGAGTGTGAAAGAGCTGCTGGGGATCACCATCATGGAAAGAAGCAGCTTCGAGAAGAATC
CCATCGACTTTCTGGAAGCCAAGGGCTACAAAGAAGTGAAAAAGGACCTGATCATCAAGCTGCCTAAGTA
CTCCCTGTTCGAGCTGGAAAACGGCCGGAAGAGAATGCTGGCCTCTGCCGGCGAACTGCAGAAGGGAAAC
GAACTGGCCCTGCCCTCCAAATATGTGAACTTCCTGTACCTGGCCAGCCACTATGAGAAGCTGAAGGGCT
CCCCCGAGGATAATGAGCAGAAACAGCTGTTTGTGGAACAGCACAAGCACTACCTGGACGAGATCATCGA
GCAGATCAGCGAGTTCTCCAAGAGAGTGATCCTGGCCGACGCTAATCTGGACAAAGTGCTGTCCGCCTAC
AACAAGCACCGGGATAAGCCCATCAGAGAGCAGGCCGAGAATATCATCCACCTGTTTACCCTGACCAATC
TGGGAGCCCCTGCCGCCTTCAAGTACTTTGACACCACCATCGACCGGAAGAGGTACACCAGCACCAAAGA
GGTGCTGGACGCCACCCTGATCCACCAGAGCATCACCGGCCTGTACGAGACACGGATCGACCTGTCTCAG
CTGGGAGGCGACAAAAGGCCGGCGGCCACGAAAAAGGCCGGCCAGGCAAAAAAGAAAAAGCTTGAGGGCA
GAGGAAGTCTGCTAACATGCGGTGACGTGGAGGAGAATCCCGGCCCTGCTAGCATGGTGAGCAAGGGCGA
GGAGGATAACATGGCCATCATCAAGGAGTTCATGCGCTTCAAGGTGCACATGGAGGGCTCCGTGAACGGC
CACGAGTTCGAGATCGAGGGCGAGGGCGAGGGCCGCCCCTACGAGGGCACCCAGACCGCCAAGCTGAAGG
TGACCAAGGGTGGCCCCCTGCCCTTCGCCTGGGACATCCTGTCCCCTCAGTTCATGTACGGCTCCAAGGC
CTACGTGAAGCACCCCGCCGACATCCCCGACTACTTGAAGCTGTCCTTCCCCGAGGGCTTCAAGTGGGAG
CGCGTGATGAACTTCGAGGACGGCGGCGTGGTGACCGTGACCCAGGACTCCTCCCTGCAGGACGGCGAGT
TCATCTACAAGGTGAAGCTGCGCGGCACCAACTTCCCCTCAGACGGCCCCGTAATGCAGAAGAAAACCAT
GGGCTGGGAGGCCTCCTCCGAGCGGATGTACCCCGAGGACGGCGCCCTGAAGGGCGAGATCAAGCAGAGG
CTGAAGCTGAAGGACGGCGGCCACTACGACGCTGAGGTCAAGACCACCTACAAGGCCAAGAAGCCCGTGC
AGCTGCCCGGCGCCTACAACGTCAACATCAAGTTGGACATCACCTCCCACAACGAGGACTACACCATCGT
GGAACAGTACGAACGCGCCGAGGGCCGCCACTCCACCGGCGGCATGGACGAGCTGTACAAGTAAGAATTC
CTAGAGCTCGCTGATCAGCCTCGACTGTGCCTTCTAGTTGCCAGCCATCTGTTGTTTGCCCCTCCCCCGT
GCCTTCCTTGACCCTGGAAGGTGCCACTCCCACTGTCCTTTCCTAATAAAATGAGGAAATTGCATCGCAT
TGTCTGAGTAGGTGTCATTCTATTCTGGGGGGTGGGGTGGGGCAGGACAGCAAGGGGGAGGATTGGGAAG
AGAATAGCAGGCATGCTGGGGAGCGGCCGCAGGAACCCCTAGTGATGGAGTTGGCCACTCCCTCTCTGCG
CGCTCGCTCGCTCACTGAGGCCGGGCGACCAAAGGTCGCCCGACGCCCGGGCTTTGCCCGGGCGGCCTCA
GTGAGCGAGCGAGCGCGCAGCTGCCTGCAGGGGCGCCTGATGCGGTATTTTCTCCTTACGCATCTGTGCG
GTATTTCACACCGCATA
[95 nt withheld, positions 6738-6832]
T
[46 nt withheld, positions 6834-6879]
C
[141 nt withheld, positions 6881-7021]
CCTTTGACGTTGGAGTCCACGTTCTTT
[37 nt withheld, positions 7049-7085]
ACTCTATCTCGGGCTATTCTTTTGATTTATAAGGGATTTTGCCGATTTCGGTCTATTGGTTAAAAAATGA
GCTGATTTAACAAAAATTTAACGCGAATTTTAACAAAATATTAACGTTTACAATTTTATGGTGCACTCTC
AGTACAATCTGCTCTGATGCCGCATAGTTAAGCCAGCCCCGACACCCGCCAACACCCGCTGACGCGCCCT
GACGGGCTTGTCTGCTCCCGGCATCCGCTTACAGACAAGCTGTGACCGTCTCCGGGAGCTGCATGTGTCA
GAGGTTTTCACCGTCATCACCGAAACGCGCGAGACGAAAGGGCCTCGTGATACGCCTATTTTTATAGGTT
AATGTCATGATAATAATGGTTTCTTAGACGTCAGGTGGCACTTTTCGGGGAAATGTGCGCGGAACCCCTA
TTTGTTTATTTTTCTAAATACATTCAAATATGTATCCGCTCATGAGACAATAACCCTGATAAATGCTTCA
ATAATATTGAAAAAGGAAGAGTATGAGTATTCAACATTTCCGTGTCGCCCTTATTCCCTTTTTTGCGGCA
TTTTGCCTTCCTGTTTTTGCTCACCCAGAAACGCTGGTGAAAGTAAAAGATGCTGAAGATCAGTTGGGTG
CACGAGTGGGTTACATCGAACTGGATCTCAACAGCGGTAAGATCCTTGAGAGTTTTCGCCCCGAAGAACG
TTTTCCAATGATGAGCACTTTTAAAGTTCTGCTATGTGGCGCGGTATTATCCCGTATTGACGCCGGGCAA
GAGCAACTCGGTCGCCGCATACACTATTCTCAGAATGACTTGGTTGAGTACTCACCAGTCACAGAAAAGC
ATCTTACGGATGGCATGACAGTAAGAGAATTATGCAGTGCTGCCATAACCATGAGTGATAACACTGCGGC
CAACTTACTTCTGACAACGATCGGAGGACCGAAGGAGCTAACCGCTTTTTTGCACAACATGGGGGATCAT
GTAACTCGCCTTGATCGTTGGGAACCGGAGCTGAATGAAGCCATACCAAACGACGAGCGTGACACCACGA
TGCCTGTAGCAATGGCAACAACGTTGCGCAAACTATTAACTGGCGAACTACTTACTCTAGCTTCCCGGCA
ACAATTAATAGACTGGATGGAGGCGGATAAAGTTGCAGGACCACTTCTGCGCTCGGCCCTTCCGGCTGGC
TGGTTTATTGCTGATAAATCTGGAGCCGGTGAGCGTGGAAGCCGCGGTATCATTGCAGCACTGGGGCCAG
ATGGTAAGCCCTCCCGTATCGTAGTTATCTACACGACGGGGAGTCAGGCAACTATGGATGAACGAAATAG
ACAGATCGCTGAGATAGGTGCCTCACTGATTAAGCATTGGTAACTGTCAGACCAAGTTTACTCATATATA
CTTTAGATTGATTTAAAACTTCATTTTTAATTTAAAAGGATCTAGGTGAAGATCCTTTTTGATAATCTCA
TGACCAAAATCCCTTAACGTGAGTTTTCGTTCCACTGAGCGTCAGACCCCGTAGAAAAGATCAAAGGATC
TTCTTGAGATCCTTTTTTTCTGCGCGTAATCTGCTGCTTGCAAACAAAAAAACCACCGCTACCAGCGGTG
GTTTGTTTGCCGGATCAAGAGCTACCAACTCTTTTTCCGAAGGTAACTGGCTTCAGCAGAGCGCAGATAC
CAAATACTGTTCTTCTAGTGTAGCCGTAGTTAGGCCACCACTTCAAGAACTCTGTAGCACCGCCTACATA
CCTCGCTCTGCTAATCCTGTTACCAGTGGCTGCTGCCAGTGGCGATAAGTCGTGTCTTACCGGGTTGGAC
TCAAGACGATAGTTACCGGATAAGGCGCAGCGGTCGGGCTGAACGGGGGGTTCGTGCACACAGCCCAGCT
TGGAGCGAACGACCTACACCGAACTGAGATACCTACAGCGTGAGCTATGAGAAAGCGCCACGCTTCCCGA
AGGGAGAAAGGCGGACAGGTATCCGGTAAGCGGCAGGGTCGGAACAGGAGAGCGCACGAGGGAGCTTCCA
GGGGGAAACGCCTGGTATCTTTATAGTCCTGTCGGGTTTCGCCACCTCTGACTTGAGCGTCGATTTTTGT
GATGCTCGTCAGGGGGGCGGAGCCTATGGAAAAACGCCAGCAACGCGGCCTTTTTACGGTTCCTGGCCTT
TTGCTGGCCTTTTGCTCACATGT
Features (pLannotate 1.2.2; 19 found; start..end, strand, type, name):
      1..241     +  promoter       U6 promoter: RNA polymerase III promoter for human U6 snRNA
    270..345     +  misc_RNA       gRNA scaffold: guide RNA scaffold for the Streptococcus pyogenes CRISPR/Cas9 system
    352..395     +  misc_RNA       gRNA scaffold (fragment): guide RNA scaffold for the Streptococcus pyogenes CRISPR/Cas9 system
    442..727     +  enhancer       CMV enhancer: human cytomegalovirus immediate early enhancer; contains an 18-bp deletion relative to the standard CMV enhancer
    729..1006    +  promoter       chicken β-actin promoter: No description available
   1007..1234    +  intron         hybrid intron: hybrid between chicken β-actin (CBA) and minute virus of mice (MMV) introns (Gray et al., 2011)
   1372..2973    +  CDS            Cas9(N): N-terminal portion of Streptococcus pyogenes Cas9 (Zetsche et al., 2015)
   2974..5472    +  CDS            Cas9(C): C-terminal portion of Streptococcus pyogenes Cas9 (Zetsche et al., 2015)
   5473..5520    +  CDS            nucleoplasmin NLS: bipartite nuclear localization signal from nucleoplasmin
   5584..6291    +  CDS            mCherry: mCherry is a basic (constitutively fluorescent) red fluorescent protein published in 2004, derived from Discosoma sp.. It is reported to be a very rapidly-maturing monomer with low acid sensitivity.
   6325..6436    +  polyA_signal   bGH poly(A) signal: bovine growth hormone polyadenylation signal
   6541..6681    +  repeat_region  AAV2 ITR: inverted terminal repeat of adeno-associated virus serotype 2 inverted
   6686..6737    -  misc_feature   bom (fragment): basis of mobility region from pBR322
   6756..7211    +  rep_origin     f1 ori (sequence partly withheld): f1 bacteriophage origin of replication; arrow indicates direction of (+) strand synthesis
   7212..7261    -  misc_feature   bom (fragment): basis of mobility region from pBR322
   7363..7398    -  CDS            rop (fragment): Rop protein, which maintains plasmids at low copy number; rop
   7493..7597    +  promoter       AmpR promoter: bla
   7598..8458    +  CDS            AmpR: β-lactamase; bla; confers resistance to ampicillin, carbenicillin, and related antibiotics
   8629..9217    +  rep_origin     ori: high-copy-number ColE1/pMB1/pBR322/pUC origin of replication
