[The description below was written by a language model from this plasmid's Addgene catalogue record and pLannotate feature annotations shown in this document.]
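Description:
pU6-cGAS g3 Cas9-T2A-mCherry is an all-in-one mammalian CRISPR/Cas9 expression plasmid that delivers both a guide RNA against cGAS and the nuclease from a single vector. It is built on the pU6 Cas9-T2A-mCherry backbone and propagated in E. coli as a high-copy plasmid through a ColE1/pUC-type origin, with ampicillin selection from the β-lactamase gene. An f1 phage origin is also present. So is a single AAV2 inverted terminal repeat, which appears to be a remnant of the backbone's lineage, since one ITR does not make a packageable AAV genome. No mammalian drug-selection marker is annotated.

The insert is a 19 bp cGAS-targeting spacer (guide 3), cloned between BbsI sites that were destroyed in the process. It lies downstream of the human U6 RNA polymerase III promoter and directly upstream of the Streptococcus pyogenes gRNA scaffold, so transcription gives a complete single guide RNA. The species of the cGAS target is not stated in the record.

A second cassette uses a CMV enhancer, chicken β-actin promoter and hybrid intron to drive S. pyogenes Cas9. The annotation splits Cas9 into contiguous N- and C-terminal portions, but together they form one full-length coding sequence, followed by a nucleoplasmin nuclear localization signal. mCherry follows, linked according to the plasmid name by a T2A self-cleaving peptide (not separately annotated), and the cassette ends with a bGH polyadenylation signal. Cas9 and the red fluorescent protein are therefore made from one transcript as separate polypeptides, so transfected cells can be identified or sorted by fluorescence.

The stated purpose is cGAS guide RNA transcription and Cas9 expression for CRISPR/Cas9 editing in mammalian cells.
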