Addgene plasmid #164254: pU6-cGAS g3 Cas9-T2A-mCherry
Purpose: Transcription of cGAS guide RNA and Cas9 expression for CRISPR/Cas9 in mammalian cells
Depositing lab: John Maciejowski. Publication: ER-directed TREX1 limits cGAS activation at micronuclei. Mohr L, Toufektchan E, von Morgen P, Chu K, Kapoor A, Maciejowski J. Mol Cell. 2021 Jan 12. pii: S1097-2765(20)30958-8. doi: 10.1016/j.molcel.2020.12.037. PubMed 33476576.
Backbone
  Vector backbone: pU6 Cas9-T2A-mCherry
  Backbone size w/o insert (bp): 9265
  Total vector size (bp): 9284
  Vector type: Mammalian Expression, CRISPR
Growth in bacteria
  Bacterial resistance: Ampicillin, 100 μg/mL
  Growth temperature: 37°C
  Growth strain: DH5alpha
  Copy number: High Copy
Gene/Insert
  Gene/Insert name: sgcGAS
  Insert size (bp): 19
  Promoter: U6
  Cloning method: Restriction Enzyme; 5′ cloning site Bbs1 (destroyed during cloning); 3′ cloning site Bbs1 (destroyed during cloning)
  Sequencing primers: 5′ GAC TAT CAT ATG CTT ACC GT
Terms and licenses: Academic/Nonprofit Terms; Industry Terms: Not Available to Industry
How to cite: pU6-cGAS g3 Cas9-T2A-mCherry was a gift from John Maciejowski (Addgene plasmid # 164254 ; http://n2t.net/addgene:164254 ; RRID:Addgene_164254)
